Addgene plasmid #179094: pRDA_450
Purpose: nuclease Cas expression
Depositing lab: John Doench & David Root. Depositing organization: Broad Institute. Publication: Benchmarking of SpCas9 variants enables deeper base editor screens of BRCA1 and BCL2. Sangree AK, Griffith AL, Szegletes ZM, Roy P, DeWeirdt PC, Hegde M, McGee AV, Hanna RE, Doench JG. Nat Commun. 2022 Mar 14;13(1):1318. doi: 10.1038/s41467-022-28884-7. PubMed 35288574.
Backbone
  Vector backbone: pRDA_085
  Vector type: Lentiviral, CRISPR
Growth in bacteria
  Bacterial resistance: Ampicillin, 100 μg/mL
  Growth temperature: 30°C
  Growth strain: NEB Stable
  Copy number: High Copy
Gene/Insert
  Gene/Insert name: SpRY
  Species: Synthetic
  Cloning method: Restriction Enzyme; 5′ cloning site Unknown (unknown if destroyed); 3′ cloning site Unknown (unknown if destroyed)
Terms and licenses: Academic/Nonprofit Terms; Industry Terms: Not Available to Industry
How to cite: pRDA_450 was a gift from John Doench & David Root (Addgene plasmid # 179094 ; http://n2t.net/addgene:179094 ; RRID:Addgene_179094)
