[The description below was written by a language model from this plasmid's Addgene catalogue record and pLannotate feature annotations shown in this document.]
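Description:
pRDA_450 is a third-generation-style, self-inactivating lentiviral CRISPR vector built on the pRDA_085 backbone for expressing the SpRY variant of Streptococcus pyogenes Cas9 as an active nuclease in mammalian cells. It is maintained in E. coli through a high-copy ColE1/pUC-type origin with ampicillin selection (AmpR), and the backbone also carries an f1 origin, an SV40 origin and remnants of lac and lacZα sequences. A recombination-reducing host strain is recorded for propagation, as is usual for plasmids with repeated LTRs.

The viral portion begins with an RSV promoter fused to a truncated HIV-1 5' LTR, which drives Tat-independent transcription of the genomic RNA in packaging cells. This is followed by the Ψ packaging signal with a gag fragment, the RRE for Rev-dependent nuclear export, and the cPPT/CTS that aids nuclear import of the provirus. The ΔU3 3' LTR inactivates LTR promoter activity after integration, and an SV40 poly(A) signal lies downstream.

Inside the provirus, the human EF-1α promoter drives a Cas9 open reading frame, annotated generically as SpCas9 but recorded in the catalogue as the synthetic SpRY variant, which was engineered for greatly relaxed PAM requirements. It carries a C-terminal nucleoplasmin bipartite NLS. Blasticidin S deaminase and the red fluorescent protein mKate2 follow in the same orientation with no separate promoter annotated, which suggests co-expression from the same transcript, although the linking elements are not annotated. A WPRE enhances transcript expression. No guide RNA cassette is annotated, so guides would be supplied separately. The associated work benchmarked SpCas9 PAM variants for screening, consistent with making stable, blasticidin-selectable, fluorescently marked SpRY-expressing cell lines.
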