Features (pLannotate 1.2.2; 29 found; start..end, strand, type, name):
     88..109     +  protein_bind   CAP binding site: CAP binding activates transcription in the presence of cAMP. E. coli catabolite activator protein
    124..154     +  promoter       lac promoter: promoter for the E. coli lac operon
    158..180     +  protein_bind   lac operator (fragment): The lac repressor binds to the lac operator to inhibit transcription in E. coli. This inhibition can be relieved by adding lactose or isopropyl-β-D-thiogalactopyranoside (IPTG). lac repressor encoded by lacI
    223..241     +  promoter       T3 promoter: promoter for bacteriophage T3 RNA polymerase
    269..495     +  promoter       RSV promoter: Rous sarcoma virus enhancer/promoter
    496..676     +  LTR            5' LTR (truncated): truncated 5' long terminal repeat (LTR) from HIV-1
    723..848     +  misc_feature   HIV-1 Ψ: packaging signal of human immunodeficiency virus type 1
    832..1195    +  CDS            HIV-1 gag (fragment): gag protein from human immunodeficiency virus 1; gag
   1341..1574    +  misc_feature   RRE: The Rev response element (RRE) of HIV-1 allows for Rev-dependent mRNA export from the nucleus to the cytoplasm.
   1951..1977    +  CDS            Rev (fragment): human immunodeficiency virus 1 (HIV-1) Rev protein; rev; enhances nuclear export of unspliced and incompletely spliced viral mRNAs
   2037..2154    +  misc_feature   cPPT/CTS: central polypurine tract and central termination sequence of HIV-1
   2220..2286    +  CDS            small t antigen (fragment): SV40 (simian virus 40) small t antigen
   2293..3471    +  promoter       EF-1α promoter: strong constitutive promoter for human elongation factor EF-1α
   3515..7615    +  CDS            Cas9: Cas9 (Csn1) endonuclease from the Streptococcus pyogenes Type II CRISPR/Cas system generates RNA-guided double strand breaks in DNA
   7622..7669    +  CDS            nucleoplasmin NLS: bipartite nuclear localization signal from nucleoplasmin
   7742..8137    +  CDS            BSD: blasticidin S deaminase; Aspergillus terreus BSD; confers resistance to blasticidin
   8201..8896    +  CDS            mKate2: mKate2 is a basic (constitutively fluorescent) red fluorescent protein published in 2009, derived from Entacmaea quadricolor. It is reported to be a rapidly-maturing monomer with moderate acid sensitivity.
   8918..9506    +  misc_feature   WPRE: woodchuck hepatitis virus posttranscriptional regulatory element
   9557..9576    +  misc_feature   cPPT/CTS (fragment): central polypurine tract and central termination sequence of HIV-1
   9578..9811    +  LTR            3' LTR (ΔU3): self-inactivating 3' long terminal repeat (LTR) from HIV-1
   9889..10010   +  polyA_signal   SV40 poly(A) signal: SV40 polyadenylation signal
  10050..10185   +  rep_origin     SV40 ori: SV40 origin of replication
  10206..10224   -  promoter       T7 promoter: promoter for bacteriophage T7 RNA polymerase
  10232..10387   +  CDS            lacZα (fragment): LacZα fragment of β-galactosidase; lacZ fragment
  10392..10820   +  rep_origin     f1 ori (sequence partly withheld): f1 bacteriophage origin of replication; arrow indicates direction of (+) strand synthesis
  10873..10977   +  promoter       AmpR promoter: bla
  10978..11838   +  CDS            AmpR: β-lactamase; bla; confers resistance to ampicillin, carbenicillin, and related antibiotics
  12009..12597   +  rep_origin     ori: high-copy-number ColE1/pMB1/pBR322/pUC origin of replication
  12780..75      +  CDS            lacI (fragment) (across the origin): lac repressor; lacI; The lac repressor binds to the lac operator to inhibit transcription in E. coli. This inhibition can be relieved by adding lactose or isopropyl-β-D-thiogalactopyranoside (IPTG).
>Addgene plasmid #179094 | pRDA_450 | addgene full sequence | sequence record 352531 | Addgene NGS Result
GCCTCTCCCCGCGCGTTGGCCGATTCATTAATGCAGCTGGCACGACAGGTTTCCCGACTGGAAAGCGGGC
AGTGAGCGCAACGCAATTAATGTGAGTTAGCTCACTCATTAGGCACCCCAGGCTTTACACTTTATGCTTC
CGGCTCGTATGTTGTGTGGAATTGTGAGCGGATAACAATTTCACACAGGAAACAGCTATGACCATGATTA
CGCCAAGCGCGCAATTAACCCTCACTAAAGGGAACAAAAGCTGGAGCTGCAAGCTTAATGTAGTCTTATG
CAATACTCTTGTAGTCTTGCAACATGGTAACGATGAGTTAGCAACATGCCTTACAAGGAGAGAAAAAGCA
CCGTGCATGCCGATTGGTGGAAGTAAGGTGGTACGATCGTGCCTTATTAGGAAGGCAACAGACGGGTCTG
ACATGGATTGGACGAACCACTGAATTGCCGCATTGCAGAGATATTGTATTTAAGTGCCTAGCTCGATACA
TAAACGGGTCTCTCTGGTTAGACCAGATCTGAGCCTGGGAGCTCTCTGGCTAACTAGGGAACCCACTGCT
TAAGCCTCAATAAAGCTTGCCTTGAGTGCTTCAAGTAGTGTGTGCCCGTCTGTTGTGTGACTCTGGTAAC
TAGAGATCCCTCAGACCCTTTTAGTCAGTGTGGAAAATCTCTAGCAGTGGCGCCCGAACAGGGACTTGAA
AGCGAAAGGGAAACCAGAGGAGCTCTCTCGACGCAGGACTCGGCTTGCTGAAGCGCGCACGGCAAGAGGC
GAGGGGCGGCGACTGGTGAGTACGCCAAAAATTTTGACTAGCGGAGGCTAGAAGGAGAGAGATGGGTGCG
AGAGCGTCAGTATTAAGCGGGGGAGAATTAGATCGCGATGGGAAAAAATTCGGTTAAGGCCAGGGGGAAA
GAAAAAATATAAATTAAAACATATAGTATGGGCAAGCAGGGAGCTAGAACGATTCGCAGTTAATCCTGGC
CTGTTAGAAACATCAGAAGGCTGTAGACAAATACTGGGACAGCTACAACCATCCCTTCAGACAGGATCAG
AAGAACTTAGATCATTATATAATACAGTAGCAACCCTCTATTGTGTGCATCAAAGGATAGAGATAAAAGA
CACCAAGGAAGCTTTAGACAAGATAGAGGAAGAGCAAAACAAAAGTAAGACCACCGCACAGCAAGCGGCC
GCTGATCTTCAGACCTGGAGGAGGAGATATGAGGGACAATTGGAGAAGTGAATTATATAAATATAAAGTA
GTAAAAATTGAACCATTAGGAGTAGCACCCACCAAGGCAAAGAGAAGAGTGGTGCAGAGAGAAAAAAGAG
CAGTGGGAATAGGAGCTTTGTTCCTTGGGTTCTTGGGAGCAGCAGGAAGCACTATGGGCGCAGCGTCAAT
GACGCTGACGGTACAGGCCAGACAATTATTGTCTGGTATAGTGCAGCAGCAGAACAATTTGCTGAGGGCT
ATTGAGGCGCAACAGCATCTGTTGCAACTCACAGTCTGGGGCATCAAGCAGCTCCAGGCAAGAATCCTGG
CTGTGGAAAGATACCTAAAGGATCAACAGCTCCTGGGGATTTGGGGTTGCTCTGGAAAACTCATTTGCAC
CACTGCTGTGCCTTGGAATGCTAGTTGGAGTAATAAATCTCTGGAACAGATTTGGAATCACACGACCTGG
ATGGAGTGGGACAGAGAAATTAACAATTACACAAGCTTAATACACTCCTTAATTGAAGAATCGCAAAACC
AGCAAGAAAAGAATGAACAAGAATTATTGGAATTAGATAAATGGGCAAGTTTGTGGAATTGGTTTAACAT
AACAAATTGGCTGTGGTATATAAAATTATTCATAATGATAGTAGGAGGCTTGGTAGGTTTAAGAATAGTT
TTTGCTGTACTTTCTATAGTGAATAGAGTTAGGCAGGGATATTCACCATTATCGTTTCAGACCCACCTCC
CAACCCCGAGGGGACCCTGGTACCCATGCATGCATGAATTCTAGATCTTGAGACAAATGGCAGTATTCAT
CCACAATTTTAAAAGAAAAGGGGGGATTGGGGGGTACAGTGCAGGGGAAAGAATAGTAGACATAATAGCA
ACAGACATACAAACTAAAGAATTACAAAAACAAATTACAAAAATTCAAAATTTTCGGGTTTATTACAGGG
ACAGCAGAGATCCACTTTGGCGCCGGCTCGAGGGGGCCCGGGTGCAAAGATGGATAAAGTTTTAAACAGA
GAGGAATCTTTGCAGCTAATGGACCTTCTAGGTCTTGAAAGGAGTGGGAATTGGCTCCGGTGCCCGTCAG
TGGGCAGAGCGCACATCGCCCACAGTCCCCGAGAAGTTGGGGGGAGGGGTCGGCAATTGAACCGGTGCCT
AGAGAAGGTGGCGCGGGGTAAACTGGGAAAGTGATGTCGTGTACTGGCTCCGCCTTTTTCCCGAGGGTGG
GGGAGAACCGTATATAAGTGCAGTAGTCGCCGTGAACGTTCTTTTTCGCAACGGGTTTGCCGCCAGAACA
CAGGTAAGTGCCGTGTGTGGTTCCCGCGGGCCTGGCCTCTTTACGGGTTATGGCCCTTGCGTGCCTTGAA
TTACTTCCACCTGGCTGCAGTACGTGATTCTTGATCCCGAGCTTCGGGTTGGAAGTGGGTGGGAGAGTTC
GAGGCCTTGCGCTTAAGGAGCCCCTTCGCCTCGTGCTTGAGTTGAGGCCTGGCCTGGGCGCTGGGGCCGC
CGCGTGCGAATCTGGTGGCACCTTCGCGCCTGTCTCGCTGCTTTCGATAAGTCTCTAGCCATTTAAAATT
TTTGATGACCTGCTGCGACGCTTTTTTTCTGGCAAGATAGTCTTGTAAATGCGGGCCAAGATCTGCACAC
TGGTATTTCGGTTTTTGGGGCCGCGGGCGGCGACGGGGCCCGTGCGTCCCAGCGCACATGTTCGGCGAGG
CGGGGCCTGCGAGCGCGGCCACCGAGAATCGGACGGGGGTAGTCTCAAGCTGGCCGGCCTGCTCTGGTGC
CTGGCCTCGCGCCGCCGTGTATCGCCCCGCCCTGGGCGGCAAGGCTGGCCCGGTCGGCACCAGTTGCGTG
AGCGGAAAGATGGCCGCTTCCCGGCCCTGCTGCAGGGAGCTCAAAATGGAGGACGCGGCGCTCGGGAGAG
CGGGCGGGTGAGTCACCCACACAAAGGAAAAGGGCCTTTCCGTCCTCAGCCGTCGCTTCATGTGACTCCA
CGGAGTACCGGGCGCCGTCCAGGCACCTCGATTAGTTCTCGAGCTTTTGGAGTACGTCGTCTTTAGGTTG
GGGGGAGGGGTTTTATGCGATGGAGTTTCCCCACACTGAGTGGGTGGAGACTGAAGTTAGGCCAGCTTGG
CACTTGATGTAATTCTCCTTGGAATTTGCCCTTTTTGAGTTTGGATCTTGGTTCATTCTCAAGCCTCAGA
CAGTGGTTCAAAGTTTTTTTCTTCCATTTCAGGTGTCGTGAGGGATCCACCATGGCACCAAAGAAGAAGC
GGAAGGTCGCAGCCGACAAGAAGTACAGCATCGGCCTGGACATCGGCACCAACTCTGTGGGCTGGGCCGT
GATCACCGACGAGTACAAGGTGCCCAGCAAGAAATTCAAGGTGCTGGGCAACACCGACCGGCACAGCATC
AAGAAGAACCTGATCGGAGCCCTGCTGTTCGACAGCGGCGAAACAGCCGAGAGAACCCGGCTGAAGAGAA
CCGCCAGAAGAAGATACACCAGACGGAAGAACCGGATCTGCTATCTGCAAGAGATCTTCAGCAACGAGAT
GGCCAAGGTGGACGACAGCTTCTTCCACAGACTGGAAGAGTCCTTCCTGGTGGAAGAGGATAAGAAGCAC
GAGCGGCACCCCATCTTCGGCAACATCGTGGACGAGGTGGCCTACCACGAGAAGTACCCCACCATCTACC
ACCTGAGAAAGAAACTGGTGGACAGCACCGACAAGGCCGACCTGCGGCTGATCTATCTGGCCCTGGCCCA
CATGATCAAGTTCCGGGGCCACTTCCTGATCGAGGGCGACCTGAACCCCGACAACAGCGACGTGGACAAG
CTGTTCATCCAGCTGGTGCAGACCTACAACCAGCTGTTCGAGGAAAACCCCATCAACGCCAGCGGCGTAG
ACGCCAAGGCCATCCTGTCTGCCAGACTGAGCAAGAGCAGACGGCTGGAAAATCTGATCGCCCAGCTGCC
CGGCGAGAAGAAGAATGGCCTGTTCGGAAACCTGATTGCCCTGAGCCTGGGCCTGACCCCCAACTTCAAG
AGCAACTTCGACCTGGCCGAGGATGCCAAACTGCAGCTGAGCAAGGACACCTACGACGACGACCTGGACA
ACCTGCTGGCCCAGATCGGCGACCAGTACGCCGACCTGTTTCTGGCCGCCAAGAACCTGTCCGACGCCAT
CCTGCTGAGCGACATCCTGAGAGTGAACACCGAGATCACCAAGGCCCCCCTGAGCGCCTCTATGATCAAG
AGATACGACGAGCACCACCAGGACCTGACCCTGCTGAAAGCTCTCGTGCGGCAGCAGCTGCCTGAGAAGT
ACAAAGAGATTTTCTTCGACCAGAGCAAGAACGGCTACGCCGGCTACATTGACGGCGGAGCCAGCCAGGA
AGAGTTCTACAAGTTCATCAAGCCCATCCTGGAAAAGATGGACGGCACCGAGGAACTGCTCGTGAAGCTG
AACAGAGAGGACCTGCTGCGGAAGCAGCGTACGTTCGACAACGGCAGCATCCCCCACCAGATCCACCTGG
GAGAGCTGCACGCCATTCTGCGGCGGCAGGAAGATTTTTACCCATTCCTGAAGGACAACCGGGAAAAGAT
CGAGAAGATCCTGACCTTCCGCATCCCCTACTACGTGGGCCCTCTGGCCAGGGGAAACAGCAGATTCGCC
TGGATGACCAGAAAGAGCGAGGAAACCATCACCCCCTGGAACTTCGAGGAAGTGGTGGACAAGGGCGCTA
GCGCCCAGAGCTTCATCGAGCGGATGACCAACTTCGATAAGAACCTGCCCAACGAGAAGGTGCTGCCCAA
GCACAGCCTGCTGTACGAGTACTTCACCGTGTATAACGAGCTGACCAAAGTGAAATACGTGACCGAGGGA
ATGAGAAAGCCCGCCTTCCTGAGCGGCGAGCAGAAAAAGGCCATCGTGGACCTGCTGTTCAAGACCAACC
GGAAAGTGACCGTGAAGCAGCTGAAAGAGGACTACTTCAAGAAAATCGAGTGCTTCGACTCCGTGGAAAT
CTCCGGCGTGGAAGATCGGTTCAACGCCTCCCTGGGCACATACCACGATCTGCTGAAAATTATCAAGGAC
AAGGACTTCCTGGACAATGAGGAAAACGAGGACATTCTGGAAGATATCGTGCTGACCCTGACACTGTTTG
AGGACAGAGAGATGATCGAGGAACGGCTGAAAACCTATGCCCACCTGTTCGACGACAAAGTGATGAAGCA
GCTGAAGCGGCGGAGATACACCGGCTGGGGCAGGCTGAGCCGGAAGCTGATCAACGGCATCCGGGACAAG
CAGTCCGGCAAGACAATCCTGGATTTCCTGAAGTCCGACGGCTTCGCCAACAGAAACTTCATGCAGCTGA
TCCACGACGACAGCCTGACCTTTAAAGAGGACATCCAGAAAGCCCAGGTGTCCGGCCAGGGCGATAGCCT
GCACGAGCACATTGCCAATCTGGCCGGCAGCCCCGCCATTAAGAAGGGCATCCTGCAGACAGTGAAGGTG
GTGGACGAGCTCGTGAAAGTGATGGGCCGGCACAAGCCCGAGAACATCGTGATCGAAATGGCCAGAGAGA
ACCAGACCACCCAGAAGGGACAGAAGAACAGCCGCGAGAGAATGAAGCGGATCGAAGAGGGCATCAAAGA
GCTGGGCAGCCAGATCCTGAAAGAACACCCCGTGGAAAACACCCAGCTGCAGAACGAGAAGCTGTACCTG
TACTACCTGCAGAATGGGCGGGATATGTACGTGGACCAGGAACTGGACATCAACCGGCTGTCCGACTACG
ATGTGGACCATATCGTGCCTCAGAGCTTTCTGAAGGACGACTCCATCGACAACAAGGTGCTGACCAGAAG
CGACAAGAACCGGGGCAAGAGCGACAACGTGCCCTCCGAAGAGGTCGTGAAGAAGATGAAGAACTACTGG
CGGCAGCTGCTGAACGCCAAGCTGATTACCCAGAGAAAGTTCGACAATCTGACCAAGGCCGAGAGAGGCG
GCCTGAGCGAACTGGATAAGGCCGGCTTCATCAAGAGACAGCTGGTGGAAACCCGGCAGATCACAAAGCA
CGTGGCACAGATCCTGGACTCCCGGATGAACACTAAGTACGACGAGAATGACAAGCTGATCCGGGAAGTG
AAAGTGATCACCCTGAAGTCCAAGCTGGTGTCCGATTTCCGGAAGGATTTCCAGTTTTACAAAGTGCGCG
AGATCAACAACTACCACCACGCCCACGACGCCTACCTGAACGCCGTCGTGGGAACCGCCCTGATCAAAAA
GTACCCTAAGCTGGAAAGCGAGTTCGTGTACGGCGACTACAAGGTGTACGACGTGCGGAAGATGATCGCC
AAGAGCGAGCAGGAAATCGGCAAGGCTACCGCCAAGTACTTCTTCTACAGCAACATCATGAACTTTTTCA
AGACCGAGATTACCCTGGCCAACGGCGAGATCCGGAAGCGGCCTCTGATCGAGACAAACGGCGAAACCGG
GGAGATCGTGTGGGATAAGGGCCGGGATTTTGCCACCGTGCGGAAAGTGCTGAGCATGCCCCAAGTGAAT
ATCGTGAAAAAGACCGAGGTGCAGACAGGCGGCTTCAGCAAAGAGTCTATCAGACCCAAGAGGAACAGCG
ATAAGCTGATCGCCAGAAAGAAGGACTGGGACCCTAAGAAGTACGGCGGCTTCCTGTGGCCCACCGTGGC
CTATTCTGTGCTGGTGGTGGCCAAAGTGGAAAAGGGCAAGTCCAAGAAACTGAAGAGTGTGAAAGAGCTG
CTGGGGATCACCATCATGGAAAGAAGCAGCTTCGAGAAGAATCCCATCGACTTTCTGGAAGCCAAGGGCT
ACAAAGAAGTGAAAAAGGACCTGATCATCAAGCTGCCTAAGTACTCCCTGTTCGAGCTGGAAAACGGCCG
GAAGAGAATGCTGGCCTCTGCCAAGCAGCTGCAGAAGGGAAACGAACTGGCCCTGCCCTCCAAATATGTG
AACTTCCTGTACCTGGCCAGCCACTATGAGAAGCTGAAGGGCTCCCCCGAGGATAATGAGCAGAAACAGC
TGTTTGTGGAACAGCACAAGCACTACCTGGACGAGATCATCGAGCAGATCAGCGAGTTCTCCAAGAGAGT
GATCCTGGCCGACGCTAATCTGGACAAAGTGCTGTCCGCCTACAACAAGCACCGGGATAAGCCCATCAGA
GAGCAGGCCGAGAATATCATCCACCTGTTTACCCTGACCAGACTGGGAGCCCCTAGAGCCTTCAAGTACT
TTGACACCACCATCGACCCCAAGCAGTACAGAAGCACCAAAGAGGTGCTGGACGCCACCCTGATCCACCA
GAGCATCACCGGCCTGTACGAGACACGAATCGATTTGTCTCAGCTGGGAGGCGACGCCGCAAAAAGGCCG
GCGGCCACGAAAAAGGCCGGCCAGGCAAAAAAGAAAAAGGCAGGCTCAGGCGAGGGCAGAGGAAGTCTGC
TAACATGCGGTGACGTCGAGGAGAATCCTGGCCCAAGCGCTATGGCCAAGCCTTTGTCTCAAGAAGAATC
CACCCTCATTGAAAGAGCAACGGCTACAATCAACAGCATCCCCATCTCTGAAGACTACAGCGTCGCCAGC
GCAGCTCTCTCTAGCGACGGCCGCATCTTCACTGGTGTCAATGTATATCATTTTACTGGGGGACCTTGTG
CAGAACTCGTGGTGCTGGGCACTGCTGCTGCTGCGGCAGCTGGCAACCTGACTTGTATCGTCGCGATCGG
AAATGAGAACAGGGGCATCTTGAGCCCCTGCGGACGGTGCCGACAGGTGCTTCTCGATCTGCATCCTGGG
ATCAAAGCCATAGTGAAGGACAGTGATGGACAGCCGACGGCAGTTGGGATTCGTGAATTGCTGCCCTCTG
GTTATGTGTGGGAGGGCGCAACAAACTTCTCTCTGCTGAAACAAGCCGGAGATGTCGAAGAGAATCCTGG
ACCGACTAGTATGGTGAGCGAGCTGATTAAGGAGAACATGCACATGAAGCTATACATGGAGGGCACCGTG
AACAACCACCACTTCAAGTGCACATCCGAGGGCGAAGGCAAGCCCTACGAGGGCACCCAGACCATGAGAA
TCAAGGCGGTCGAGGGCGGCCCTCTCCCCTTCGCCTTCGACATCCTGGCTACCAGCTTCATGTACGGCAG
CAAAACCTTCATCAACCACACCCAGGGCATCCCCGACTTCTTTAAGCAGTCCTTCCCCGAGGGCTTCACA
TGGGAGAGAGTCACCACATACGAAGACGGGGGCGTGCTGACCGCTACCCAGGACACCAGCCTCCAGGACG
GCTGCCTCATCTACAACGTCAAGATCAGAGGGGTGAACTTCCCATCCAACGGCCCTGTGATGCAGAAGAA
AACACTCGGCTGGGAGGCCTCCACCGAGACCCTGTACCCCGCTGACGGCGGCCTGGAAGGCAGAGCCGAC
ATGGCCCTGAAGCTCGTGGGCGGGGGCCACCTGATCTGCAACTTGAAGACCACATACAGATCCAAGAAAC
CCGCTAAGAACCTCAAGATGCCCGGCGTCTACTATGTGGACAGAAGACTGGAAAGAATCAAGGAGGCCGA
CAAAGAGACCTACGTCGAGCAGCACGAGGTGGCTGTGGCCAGATACTGCGACCTCCCTAGCAAACTGGGG
CACAGATGATAGACGCGTTAAGTCGACAATCAACCTCTGGATTACAAAATTTGTGAAAGATTGACTGGTA
TTCTTAACTATGTTGCTCCTTTTACGCTATGTGGATACGCTGCTTTAATGCCTTTGTATCATGCTATTGC
TTCCCGTATGGCTTTCATTTTCTCCTCCTTGTATAAATCCTGGTTGCTGTCTCTTTATGAGGAGTTGTGG
CCCGTTGTCAGGCAACGTGGCGTGGTGTGCACTGTGTTTGCTGACGCAACCCCCACTGGTTGGGGCATTG
CCACCACCTGTCAGCTCCTTTCCGGGACTTTCGCTTTCCCCCTCCCTATTGCCACGGCGGAACTCATCGC
CGCCTGCCTTGCCCGCTGCTGGACAGGGGCTCGGCTGTTGGGCACTGACAATTCCGTGGTGTTGTCGGGG
AAATCATCGTCCTTTCCTTGGCTGCTCGCCTGTGTTGCCACCTGGATTCTGCGCGGGACGTCCTTCTGCT
ACGTCCCTTCGGCCCTCAATCCAGCGGACCTTCCTTCCCGCGGCCTGCTGCCGGCTCTGCGGCCTCTTCC
GCGTCTTCGCCTTCGCCCTCAGACGAGTCGGATCTCCCTTTGGGCCGCCTCCCCGCGTCGACTTTAAGAC
CAATGACTTACAAGGCAGCTGTAGATCTTAGCCACTTTTTAAAAGAAAAGGGGGGACTGGAAGGGCTAAT
TCACTCCCAACGAAGACAAGATCTGCTTTTTGCTTGTACTGGGTCTCTCTGGTTAGACCAGATCTGAGCC
TGGGAGCTCTCTGGCTAACTAGGGAACCCACTGCTTAAGCCTCAATAAAGCTTGCCTTGAGTGCTTCAAG
TAGTGTGTGCCCGTCTGTTGTGTGACTCTGGTAACTAGAGATCCCTCAGACCCTTTTAGTCAGTGTGGAA
AATCTCTAGCAGTACGTATAGTAGTTCATGTCATCTTATTATTCAGTATTTATAACTTGCAAAGAAATGA
ATATCAGAGAGTGAGAGGAACTTGTTTATTGCAGCTTATAATGGTTACAAATAAAGCAATAGCATCACAA
ATTTCACAAATAAAGCATTTTTTTCACTGCATTCTAGTTGTGGTTTGTCCAAACTCATCAATGTATCTTA
TCATGTCTGGCTCTAGCTATCCCGCCCCTAACTCCGCCCATCCCGCCCCTAACTCCGCCCAGTTCCGCCC
ATTCTCCGCCCCATGGCTGACTAATTTTTTTTATTTATGCAGAGGCCGAGGCCGCCTCGGCCTCTGAGCT
ATTCCAGAAGTAGTGAGGAGGCTTTTTTGGAGGCCTAGGGACGTACCCAATTCGCCCTATAGTGAGTCGT
ATTACGCGCGCTCACTGGCCGTCGTTTTACAACGTCGTGACTGGGAAAACCCTGGCGTTACCCAACTTAA
TCGCCTTGCAGCACATCCCCCTTTCGCCAGCTGGCGTAATAGCGAAGAGGCCCGCACCGATCGCCCTTCC
CAACAGTTGCGCAGCCTGAATGGCGAATGGG
[124 nt withheld, positions 10392-10515]
C
[91 nt withheld, positions 10517-10607]
A
[49 nt withheld, positions 10609-10657]
CCTTTGACGTTGGAGTCCACGTTCTTT
[37 nt withheld, positions 10685-10721]
ACCCTATCTCGGTCTATTCTTTTGATTTATAAGGGATTTTGCCGATTTCGGCCTATTGGTTAAAAAATGA
GCTGATTTAACAAAAATTTAACGCGAATTTTAACAAAATATTAACGCTTACAATTTAGGTGGCACTTTTC
GGGGAAATGTGCGCGGAACCCCTATTTGTTTATTTTTCTAAATACATTCAAATATGTATCCGCTCATGAG
ACAATAACCCTGATAAATGCTTCAATAATATTGAAAAAGGAAGAGTATGAGTATTCAACATTTCCGTGTC
GCCCTTATTCCCTTTTTTGCGGCATTTTGCCTTCCTGTTTTTGCTCACCCAGAAACGCTGGTGAAAGTAA
AAGATGCTGAAGATCAGTTGGGTGCACGAGTGGGTTACATCGAACTGGATCTCAACAGCGGTAAGATCCT
TGAGAGTTTTCGCCCCGAAGAACGTTTTCCAATGATGAGCACTTTTAAAGTTCTGCTATGTGGCGCGGTA
TTATCCCGTATTGACGCCGGGCAAGAGCAACTCGGTCGCCGCATACACTATTCTCAGAATGACTTGGTTG
AGTACTCACCAGTCACAGAAAAGCATCTTACGGATGGCATGACAGTAAGAGAATTATGCAGTGCTGCCAT
AACCATGAGTGATAACACTGCGGCCAACTTACTTCTGACAACGATCGGAGGACCGAAGGAGCTAACCGCT
TTTTTGCACAACATGGGGGATCATGTAACTCGCCTTGATCGTTGGGAACCGGAGCTGAATGAAGCCATAC
CAAACGACGAGCGTGACACCACGATGCCTGTAGCAATGGCAACAACGTTGCGCAAACTATTAACTGGCGA
ACTACTTACTCTAGCTTCCCGGCAACAATTAATAGACTGGATGGAGGCGGATAAAGTTGCAGGACCACTT
CTGCGCTCGGCCCTTCCGGCTGGCTGGTTTATTGCTGATAAATCTGGAGCCGGTGAGCGTGGGTCTCGCG
GTATCATTGCAGCACTGGGGCCAGATGGTAAGCCCTCCCGTATCGTAGTTATCTACACGACGGGGAGTCA
GGCAACTATGGATGAACGAAATAGACAGATCGCTGAGATAGGTGCCTCACTGATTAAGCATTGGTAACTG
TCAGACCAAGTTTACTCATATATACTTTAGATTGATTTAAAACTTCATTTTTAATTTAAAAGGATCTAGG
TGAAGATCCTTTTTGATAATCTCATGACCAAAATCCCTTAACGTGAGTTTTCGTTCCACTGAGCGTCAGA
CCCCGTAGAAAAGATCAAAGGATCTTCTTGAGATCCTTTTTTTCTGCGCGTAATCTGCTGCTTGCAAACA
AAAAAACCACCGCTACCAGCGGTGGTTTGTTTGCCGGATCAAGAGCTACCAACTCTTTTTCCGAAGGTAA
CTGGCTTCAGCAGAGCGCAGATACCAAATACTGTTCTTCTAGTGTAGCCGTAGTTAGGCCACCACTTCAA
GAACTCTGTAGCACCGCCTACATACCTCGCTCTGCTAATCCTGTTACCAGTGGCTGCTGCCAGTGGCGAT
AAGTCGTGTCTTACCGGGTTGGACTCAAGACGATAGTTACCGGATAAGGCGCAGCGGTCGGGCTGAACGG
GGGGTTCGTGCACACAGCCCAGCTTGGAGCGAACGACCTACACCGAACTGAGATACCTACAGCGTGAGCT
ATGAGAAAGCGCCACGCTTCCCGAAGGGAGAAAGGCGGACAGGTATCCGGTAAGCGGCAGGGTCGGAACA
GGAGAGCGCACGAGGGAGCTTCCAGGGGGAAACGCCTGGTATCTTTATAGTCCTGTCGGGTTTCGCCACC
TCTGACTTGAGCGTCGATTTTTGTGATGCTCGTCAGGGGGGCGGAGCCTATGGAAAAACGCCAGCAACGC
GGCCTTTTTACGGTTCCTGGCCTTTTGCTGGCCTTTTGCTCACATGTTCTTTCCTGCGTTATCCCCTGAT
TCTGTGGATAACCGTATTACCGCCTTTGAGTGAGCTGATACCGCTCGCCGCAGCCGAACGACCGAGCGCA
GCGAGTCAGTGAGCGAGGAAGCGGAAGAGCGCCCAATACGCAAACC
